Addgene plasmid #87107: pET28b-pchG WT
Purpose: expresses PchG WT, the thiazolinyl imine reductase from Pseudomonas aeruginosa
Depositing lab: Audrey Lamb. Depositing organization: University of Kansas. Publication: Holo Structure and Steady State Kinetics of the Thiazolinyl Imine Reductases for Siderophore Biosynthesis. Meneely KM, Ronnebaum TA, Riley AP, Prisinzano TE, Lamb AL. Biochemistry. 2016 Sep 27;55(38):5423-33. doi: 10.1021/acs.biochem.6b00735. Epub 2016 Sep 15. PubMed 27601130.
Backbone
  Vector backbone: pET28b
  Backbone manufacturer: novagen
  Backbone size w/o insert (bp): 5368
  Total vector size (bp): 6418
  Vector type: Bacterial Expression
Growth in bacteria
  Bacterial resistance: Kanamycin, 50 μg/mL
  Growth temperature: Room Temperature
  Growth strain: DH5alpha
  Growth instructions: 20 hours growth after induction
  Copy number: High Copy
Gene/Insert
  Gene/Insert name: pchG WT
  Species: Pseudomonas aeruginosa PAO1
  Insert size (bp): 1050
  Promoter: T7
  Tag / fusion protein: his-tag (N terminal on backbone)
  Cloning method: Restriction Enzyme; 5′ cloning site NdeI (not destroyed); 3′ cloning site XhoI (not destroyed)
  Sequencing primers: 5′ pET upstream; 3′ T7 reverse
Terms and licenses: Academic/Nonprofit Terms; Industry Terms: Not Available to Industry
How to cite: pET28b-pchG WT was a gift from Audrey Lamb (Addgene plasmid # 87107 ; http://n2t.net/addgene:87107 ; RRID:Addgene_87107)
