[The description below was written by a language model from this plasmid's Addgene catalogue record and pLannotate feature annotations shown in this document.]
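Description:
pET28b-pchG WT is a bacterial expression plasmid built on the Novagen pET28b backbone. It carries the wild-type pchG gene from Pseudomonas aeruginosa PAO1, which encodes the thiazolinyl imine reductase involved in siderophore biosynthesis. The roughly 1 kb coding sequence was inserted between the NdeI and XhoI sites, both of which remain intact. This places it in frame with the backbone's N-terminal His-tag, which is followed by a thrombin cleavage site so the tag can be removed after affinity purification.

Transcription is driven by the T7 promoter, which sits next to a lac operator and upstream of the phage T7 gene 10 ribosome binding site, and it ends at the T7 terminator. The plasmid's own lacI gene supplies repressor, so expression stays off until an inducer such as IPTG is added in a host that provides T7 RNA polymerase. The plasmid is selected with kanamycin through the aph(3')-Ia marker. It replicates from a ColE1/pBR322-type origin accompanied by the rop and bom regions, and it also has an f1 origin for single-stranded DNA production. The catalogue lists it as high copy, although rop normally moderates copy number.

The feature table does not annotate the pchG open reading frame itself, which presumably occupies the unannotated span across the sequence origin. A short His-tag fragment is annotated downstream of the cloning region, but the record lists only an N-terminal tag. The small hits labelled TcR, SET1, capTEV and AmpR promoter are probably partial matches to backbone sequence rather than functional elements. The sequenced record is slightly shorter than the stated total size (6,339 nt versus 6,418 bp). The construct is intended for recombinant production of PchG for structural and steady-state kinetic studies.
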