Features (pLannotate 1.2.2; 20 found; start..end, strand, type, name):
    669..686     +  CDS            9xHis (fragment): 9xHis affinity tag
    696..745     +  CDS            SET1 (fragment): solubility-enhancement tag derived from T7 phage gene 10B
    753..800     +  terminator     T7 terminator: transcription terminator for bacteriophage T7 RNA polymerase
    837..1265    +  rep_origin     f1 ori (sequence partly withheld): f1 bacteriophage origin of replication; arrow indicates direction of (+) strand synthesis
   1318..1375    +  promoter       AmpR promoter (fragment): bla
   1384..2199    -  CDS            KanR: aminoglycoside phosphotransferase; aph(3')-Ia; confers resistance to kanamycin in bacteria or G418 (Geneticin®) in eukaryotes
   2321..2909    +  rep_origin     ori: high-copy-number ColE1/pMB1/pBR322/pUC origin of replication
   3095..3234    -  misc_feature   bom: basis of mobility region from pBR322
   3336..3527    -  CDS            rop: Rop protein, which maintains plasmids at low copy number; rop
   3544..3924    +  CDS            YPB1_ECOLX: Protein predicted: Swiss-Prot protein existence level 4. From Escherichia coli.
   3996..4287    -  CDS            TcR (fragment): tetracycline efflux protein; tet; confers resistance to tetracycline
   4302..4323    -  protein_bind   CAP binding site: CAP binding activates transcription in the presence of cAMP. E. coli catabolite activator protein
   4336..5418    -  CDS            lacI: lac repressor; lacI; The lac repressor binds to the lac operator to inhibit transcription in E. coli. This inhibition can be relieved by adding lactose or isopropyl-β-D-thiogalactopyranoside (IPTG).
   5419..5496    -  promoter       lacI promoter: lacI
   5504..5783    -  CDS            TcR (fragment): tetracycline efflux protein; tet; confers resistance to tetracycline
   5805..5823    +  promoter       T7 promoter: promoter for bacteriophage T7 RNA polymerase
   5824..5848    +  protein_bind   lac operator: The lac repressor binds to the lac operator to inhibit transcription in E. coli. This inhibition can be relieved by adding lactose or isopropyl-β-D-thiogalactopyranoside (IPTG). lac repressor encoded by lacI
   5863..5885    +  RBS            RBS: efficient ribosome binding site from bacteriophage T7 gene 10 (Olins and Rangwala, 1989)
   5904..5920    +  CDS            capTEV™ (fragment): composite tag for in vivo biotinylation, TEV protease cleavage, and 6xHis tagging
   5931..5948    +  CDS            thrombin site: thrombin recognition and cleavage site
>Addgene plasmid #87107 | pET28b-pchG WT | addgene full sequence | sequence record 174003 | Addgene NGS Result
TGGCGCGTTTCATCGAGCTGGGCCGCCAGTTGCATCGCCGGCGCGGCATCCGCCACCTGGACGCGGCCTG
CGGGGTGCAGGTCGGTTTCGCCACCCTGGACATCCTCGCCGCGTTGCTGGAGGGCGTTGGCCCCTGGTCG
CTGGAGTCGCCCTCGAACGACCTGTCGGCGATGCGCGGGCTGTCCCTGGTGTTGGCGGAAGTGCCATTGA
GCCTGCTCGTGCTCAACGAACTGGCGGCCGCCGACGACGGGCGCATGACCTTGTTGCAGCGCGTCAGCCT
GACCACCGATCGCGGCACGCTGAGCCTGCTCAGCCCCCATGGCCCGTTGTTGTGGACGCCTGCGGTGGCG
GTACCGGCAGAGGATGACGACGGCCTGTTCGCGCTGTTCGACGAGATAGCCGGCGAACCGCTGCCCAGCG
CCCAGCTCTGGTATGCCGAACCGTGCAGCTGGGCCCAGGTGCACCAGCGCCTGTGGCCGGCGGCGGCGGC
CGAGGCGCTGGCGCTGCTCGCCGACGGCGACGAGGTGCGCCGGCGCAACCAGCGCAGCCTGGAGGTCGCC
GCCCTGTGGCAGCGGATCGGCGAGCGCCTTGGCTTCCCCGAGGCGCCGCCGGCGTCGCTGGCGCCGGCGA
GCCTGGAACAGGTGCTGGAGCAAGCCTCGTGACTCGAGCACCACCACCACCACCACTGAGATCCGGCTGC
TAACAAAGCCCGAAAGGAAGCTGAGTTGGCTGCTGCCACCGCTGAGCAATAACTAGCATAACCCCTTGGG
GCCTCTAAACGGGTCTTGAGGGGTTTTTTGCTGAAAGGAGGAACTATATCCGGATTGGCGAATGGG
[124 nt withheld, positions 837-960]
C
[91 nt withheld, positions 962-1052]
A
[49 nt withheld, positions 1054-1102]
CCTTTGACGTTGGAGTCCACGTTCTTT
[37 nt withheld, positions 1130-1166]
ACCCTATCTCGGTCTATTCTTTTGATTTATAAGGGATTTTGCCGATTTCGGCCTATTGGTTAAAAAATGA
GCTGATTTAACAAAAATTTAACGCGAATTTTAACAAAATATTAACGCTTACAATTTAGGTGGCACTTTTC
GGGGAAATGTGCGCGGAACCCCTATTTGTTTATTTTTCTAAATACATTCAAATATGTATCCGCTCATGAA
TTAATTCTTAGAAAAACTCATCGAGCATCAAATGAAACTGCAATTTATTCATATCAGGATTATCAATACC
ATATTTTTGAAAAAGCCGTTTCTGTAATGAAGGAGAAAACTCACCGAGGCAGTTCCATAGGATGGCAAGA
TCCTGGTATCGGTCTGCGATTCCGACTCGTCCAACATCAATACAACCTATTAATTTCCCCTCGTCAAAAA
TAAGGTTATCAAGTGAGAAATCACCATGAGTGACGACTGAATCCGGTGAGAATGGCAAAAGTTTATGCAT
TTCTTTCCAGACTTGTTCAACAGGCCAGCCATTACGCTCGTCATCAAAATCACTCGCATCAACCAAACCG
TTATTCATTCGTGATTGCGCCTGAGCGAGACGAAATACGCGATCGCTGTTAAAAGGACAATTACAAACAG
GAATCGAATGCAACCGGCGCAGGAACACTGCCAGCGCATCAACAATATTTTCACCTGAATCAGGATATTC
TTCTAATACCTGGAATGCTGTTTTCCCGGGGATCGCAGTGGTGAGTAACCATGCATCATCAGGAGTACGG
ATAAAATGCTTGATGGTCGGAAGAGGCATAAATTCCGTCAGCCAGTTTAGTCTGACCATCTCATCTGTAA
CATCATTGGCAACGCTACCTTTGCCATGTTTCAGAAACAACTCTGGCGCATCGGGCTTCCCATACAATCG
ATAGATTGTCGCACCTGATTGCCCGACATTATCGCGAGCCCATTTATACCCATATAAATCAGCATCCATG
TTGGAATTTAATCGCGGCCTAGAGCAAGACGTTTCCCGTTGAATATGGCTCATAACACCCCTTGTATTAC
TGTTTATGTAAGCAGACAGTTTTATTGTTCATGACCAAAATCCCTTAACGTGAGTTTTCGTTCCACTGAG
CGTCAGACCCCGTAGAAAAGATCAAAGGATCTTCTTGAGATCCTTTTTTTCTGCGCGTAATCTGCTGCTT
GCAAACAAAAAAACCACCGCTACCAGCGGTGGTTTGTTTGCCGGATCAAGAGCTACCAACTCTTTTTCCG
AAGGTAACTGGCTTCAGCAGAGCGCAGATACCAAATACTGTCCTTCTAGTGTAGCCGTAGTTAGGCCACC
ACTTCAAGAACTCTGTAGCACCGCCTACATACCTCGCTCTGCTAATCCTGTTACCAGTGGCTGCTGCCAG
TGGCGATAAGTCGTGTCTTACCGGGTTGGACTCAAGACGATAGTTACCGGATAAGGCGCAGCGGTCGGGC
TGAACGGGGGGTTCGTGCACACAGCCCAGCTTGGAGCGAACGACCTACACCGAACTGAGATACCTACAGC
GTGAGCTATGAGAAAGCGCCACGCTTCCCGAAGGGAGAAAGGCGGACAGGTATCCGGTAAGCGGCAGGGT
CGGAACAGGAGAGCGCACGAGGGAGCTTCCAGGGGGAAACGCCTGGTATCTTTATAGTCCTGTCGGGTTT
CGCCACCTCTGACTTGAGCGTCGATTTTTGTGATGCTCGTCAGGGGGGCGGAGCCTATGGAAAAACGCCA
GCAACGCGGCCTTTTTACGGTTCCTGGCCTTTTGCTGGCCTTTTGCTCACATGTTCTTTCCTGCGTTATC
CCCTGATTCTGTGGATAACCGTATTACCGCCTTTGAGTGAGCTGATACCGCTCGCCGCAGCCGAACGACC
GAGCGCAGCGAGTCAGTGAGCGAGGAAGCGGAAGAGCGCCTGATGCGGTATTTTCTCCTTACGCATCTGT
GCGGTATTTCACACCGCAATGGTGCACTCTCAGTACAATCTGCTCTGATGCCGCATAGTTAAGCCAGTAT
ACACTCCGCTATCGCTACGTGACTGGGTCATGGCTGCGCCCCGACACCCGCCAACACCCGCTGACGCGCC
CTGACGGGCTTGTCTGCTCCCGGCATCCGCTTACAGACAAGCTGTGACCGTCTCCGGGAGCTGCATGTGT
CAGAGGTTTTCACCGTCATCACCGAAACGCGCGAGGCAGCTGCGGTAAAGCTCATCAGCGTGGTCGTGAA
GCGATTCACAGATGTCTGCCTGTTCATCCGCGTCCAGCTCGTTGAGTTTCTCCAGAAGCGTTAATGTCTG
GCTTCTGATAAAGCGGGCCATGTTAAGGGCGGTTTTTTCCTGTTTGGTCACTGATGCCTCCGTGTAAGGG
GGATTTCTGTTCATGGGGGTAATGATACCGATGAAACGAGAGAGGATGCTCACGATACGGGTTACTGATG
ATGAACATGCCCGGTTACTGGAACGTTGTGAGGGTAAACAACTGGCGGTATGGATGCGGCGGGACCAGAG
AAAAATCACTCAGGGTCAATGCCAGCGCTTCGTTAATACAGATGTAGGTGTTCCACAGGGTAGCCAGCAG
CATCCTGCGATGCAGATCCGGAACATAATGGTGCAGGGCGCTGACTTCCGCGTTTCCAGACTTTACGAAA
CACGGAAACCGAAGACCATTCATGTTGTTGCTCAGGTCGCAGACGTTTTGCAGCAGCAGTCGCTTCACGT
TCGCTCGCGTATCGGTGATTCATTCTGCTAACCAGTAAGGCAACCCCGCCAGCCTAGCCGGGTCCTCAAC
GACAGGAGCACGATCATGCGCACCCGTGGGGCCGCCATGCCGGCGATAATGGCCTGCTTCTCGCCGAAAC
GTTTGGTGGCGGGACCAGTGACGAAGGCTTGAGCGAGGGCGTGCAAGATTCCGAATACCGCAAGCGACAG
GCCGATCATCGTCGCGCTCCAGCGAAAGCGGTCCTCGCCGAAAATGACCCAGAGCGCTGCCGGCACCTGT
CCTACGAGTTGCATGATAAAGAAGACAGTCATAAGTGCGGCGACGATAGTCATGCCCCGCGCCCACCGGA
AGGAGCTGACTGGGTTGAAGGCTCTCAAGGGCATCGGTCGAGATCCCGGTGCCTAATGAGTGAGCTAACT
TACATTAATTGCGTTGCGCTCACTGCCCGCTTTCCAGTCGGGAAACCTGTCGTGCCAGCTGCATTAATGA
ATCGGCCAACGCGCGGGGAGAGGCGGTTTGCGTATTGGGCGCCAGGGTGGTTTTTCTTTTCACCAGTGAG
ACGGGCAACAGCTGATTGCCCTTCACCGCCTGGCCCTGAGAGAGTTGCAGCAAGCGGTCCACGCTGGTTT
GCCCCAGCAGGCGAAAATCCTGTTTGATGGTGGTTAACGGCGGGATATAACATGAGCTGTCTTCGGTATC
GTCGTATCCCACTACCGAGATATCCGCACCAACGCGCAGCCCGGACTCGGTAATGGCGCGCATTGCGCCC
AGCGCCATCTGATCGTTGGCAACCAGCATCGCAGTGGGAACGATGCCCTCATTCAGCATTTGCATGGTTT
GTTGAAAACCGGACATGGCACTCCAGTCGCCTTCCCGTTCCGCTATCGGCTGAATTTGATTGCGAGTGAG
ATATTTATGCCAGCCAGCCAGACGCAGACGCGCCGAGACAGAACTTAATGGGCCCGCTAACAGCGCGATT
TGCTGGTGACCCAATGCGACCAGATGCTCCACGCCCAGTCGCGTACCGTCTTCATGGGAGAAAATAATAC
TGTTGATGGGTGTCTGGTCAGAGACATCAAGAAATAACGCCGGAACATTAGTGCAGGCAGCTTCCACAGC
AATGGCATCCTGGTCATCCAGCGGATAGTTAATGATCAGCCCACTGACGCGTTGCGCGAGAAGATTGTGC
ACCGCCGCTTTACAGGCTTCGACGCCGCTTCGTTCTACCATCGACACCACCACGCTGGCACCCAGTTGAT
CGGCGCGAGATTTAATCGCCGCGACAATTTGCGACGGCGCGTGCAGGGCCAGACTGGAGGTGGCAACGCC
AATCAGCAACGACTGTTTGCCCGCCAGTTGTTGTGCCACGCGGTTGGGAATGTAATTCAGCTCCGCCATC
GCCGCTTCCACTTTTTCCCGCGTTTTCGCAGAAACGTGGCTGGCCTGGTTCACCACGCGGGAAACGGTCT
GATAAGAGACACCGGCATACTCTGCGACATCGTATAACGTTACTGGTTTCACATTCACCACCCTGAATTG
ACTCTCTTCCGGGCGCTATCATGCCATACCGCGAAAGGTTTTGCGCCATTCGATGGTGTCCGGGATCTCG
ACGCTCTCCCTTATGCGACTCCTGCATTAGGAAGCAGCCCAGTAGTAGGTTGAGGCCGTTGAGCACCGCC
GCCGCAAGGAATGGTGCATGCAAGGAGATGGCGCCCAACAGTCCCCCGGCCACGGGGCCTGCCACCATAC
CCACGCCGAAACAAGCGCTCATGAGCCCGAAGTGGCGAGCCCGATCTTCCCCATCGGTGATGTCGGCGAT
ATAGGCGCCAGCAACCGCACCTGTGGCGCCGGTGATGCCGGCCACGATGCGTCCGGCGTAGAGGATCGAG
ATCTCGATCCCGCGAAATTAATACGACTCACTATAGGGGAATTGTGAGCGGATAACAATTCCCCTCTAGA
AATAATTTTGTTTAACTTTAAGAAGGAGATATACCATGGGCAGCAGCCATCATCATCATCATCACAGCAG
CGGCCTGGTGCCGCGCGGCAGCCATATGAGCGACGTCCGTTCCGTGGTGGTCGCCGGTTCCCGGTTCGGC
CAGTTCTATGCCGCCGGCGTCGCCGCCGATCCGCGCTTCGTCCTGCGCGGCATCCTTGGCCAGGGCAGCC
GGCGTTCGCGGGCGTTGGCCGAACGCCTCGGGGTGGAGACCTGGTGCGAGGTCGAGGCGTTGCCCGACGA
TGTCCGCCTGGCCTGCGTCGCGGTCGGCGGCGCGGCACGCGGCGAGCAGGGCCCGGCGCTGGCCGAGGCG
CTGATGGCGCGTGGCATCGACGTGCTGATCGAGCATCCGTTGCTGCCGCGCGAATGGCAGGACCTGCTGC
GCAGCGCCGAGCGCCTGGGCCGGCGCTGCCTGCTCAACACCTTCTATCCGCAGTTGCCGGCGG
