>Addgene plasmid #87107 | pET28b-pchG WT | depositor partial sequence | sequence record 169986 | coding region
ATGAGCGACGTCCGTTCCGTGGTGGTCGCCGGTTCCCGGTTCGGCCAGTTCTATGCCGCCGGCGTCGCCG
CCGATCCGCGCTTCGTCCTGCGCGGCATCCTTGGCCAGGGCAGCCGGCGTTCGCGGGCGTTGGCCGAACG
CCTCGGGGTGGAGACCTGGTGCGAGGTCGAGGCGTTGCCCGACGATGTCCGCCTGGCCTGCGTCGCGGTC
GGCGGCGCGGCACGCGGCGAGCAGGGCCCGGCGCTGGCCGAGGCGCTGATGGCGCGTGGCATCGACGTGC
TGATCGAGCATCCGTTGCTGCCGCGCGAATGGCAGGACCTGCTGCGCAGCGCCGAGCGCCTGGGCCGGCG
CTGCCTGCTCAACACCTTCTATCCGCAGTTGCCGGCGGTGGCGCGTTTCATCGAGCTGGGCCGCCAGTTG
CATCGCCGGCGCGGCATCCGCCACCTGGACGCGGCCTGCGGGGTGCAGGTCGGTTTCGCCACCCTGGACA
TCCTCGCCGCGTTGCTGGAGGGCGTTGGCCCCTGGTCGCTGGAGTCGCCCTCGAACGACCTGTCGGCGAT
GCGCGGGCTGTCCCTGGTGTTGGCGGAAGTGCCATTGAGCCTGCTCGTGCTCAACGAACTGGCGGCCGCC
GACGACGGGCGCATGACCTTGTTGCAGCGCGTCAGCCTGACCACCGATCGCGGCACGCTGAGCCTGCTCA
GCCCCCATGGCCCGTTGTTGTGGACGCCTGCGGTGGCGGTACCGGCAGAGGATGACGACGGCCTGTTCGC
GCTGTTCGACGAGATAGCCGGCGAACCGCTGCCCAGCGCCCAGCTCTGGTATGCCGAACCGTGCAGCTGG
GCCCAGGTGCACCAGCGCCTGTGGCCGGCGGCGGCGGCCGAGGCGCTGGCGCTGCTCGCCGACGGCGACG
AGGTGCGCCGGCGCAACCAGCGCAGCCTGGAGGTCGCCGCCCTGTGGCAGCGGATCGGCGAGCGCCTTGG
CTTCCCCGAGGCGCCGCCGGCGTCGCTGGCGCCGGCGAGCCTGGAACAGGTGCTGGAGCAAGCCTCGTGA
